>Addgene plasmid #60177 | FL-DYSF-pUC57 | depositor full sequence | sequence record 96257 | FL-DYSF-pUC57 sequence 8674 bps
TCGCGCGTTTCGGTGATGACGGTGAAAACCTCTGACACATGCAGCTCCCGGAGACGGTCACAGCTTGTCT
GTAAGCGGATGCCGGGAGCAGACAAGCCCGTCAGGGCGCGTCAGCGGGTGTTGGCGGGTGTCGGGGCTGG
CTTAACTATGCGGCATCAGAGCAGATTGTACTGAGAGTGCACGAATTCGATATCGTTAACGGTACCACTA
GTACGCGTATGCTGAGGGTCTTCATCCTCTATGCCGAGAACGTCCACACACCCGACACCGACATCAGCGA
TGCCTACTGCTCCGCGGTGTTTGCAGGGGTGAAGAAGAGAACCAAAGTCATCAAGAACAGCGTGAACCCT
GTATGGAATGAGGGATTTGAATGGGACCTCAAGGGCATCCCCCTGGACCAGGGCTCTGAGCTTCATGTGG
TGGTCAAAGACCATGAGACGATGGGGAGGAACAGGTTCCTGGGGGAAGCCAAGGTCCCACTCCGAGAGGT
CCTCGCCACCCCTAGTCTGTCCGCCAGCTTCAATGCCCCCCTGCTGGACACCAAGAAGCAGCCCACAGGG
GCCTCGCTGGTCCTGCAGGTGTCCTACACACCGCTGCCTGGAGCTGTGCCCCTGTTCCCGCCCCCTACTC
CTCTGGAGCCCTCCCCGACTCTGCCTGACCTGGATGTAGTGGCAGACACAGGAGGAGAGGAAGACACAGA
GGACCAGGGACTCACTGGAGATGAGGCGGAGCCATTCCTGGATCAAAGCGGAGGCCCGGGGGCTCCCACC
ACCCCAAGGAAACTACCTTCACGTCCTCCGCCCCACTACCCCGGGATCAAAAGAAAGCGAAGTGCGCCTA
CATCTAGAAAGCTGCTGTCAGACAAACCGCAGGATTTCCAGATCAGGGTCCAGGTGATCGAGGGGCGCCA
GCTGCCGGGGGTGAACATCAAGCCTGTGGTCAAGGTTACCGCTGCAGGGCAGACCAAGCGGACGCGGATC
CACAAGGGAAACAGCCCACTCTTCAATGAGACTCTTTTCTTCAACTTGTTTGACTCTCCTGGGGAGCTGT
TTGATGAGCCCATCTTTATCACGGTGGTAGACTCTCGTTCTCTCAGGACAGATGCTCTCCTCGGGGAGTT
CCGGATGGACGTGGGCACCATTTACAGAGAGCCCCGGCACGCCTATCTCAGGAAGTGGCTGCTGCTCTCA
GACCCTGATGACTTCTCTGCTGGGGCCAGAGGCTACCTGAAAACAAGCCTTTGTGTGCTGGGGCCTGGGG
ACGAAGCGCCTCTGGAGAGAAAAGACCCCTCTGAAGACAAGGAGGACATTGAAAGCAACCTGCTCCGGCC
CACAGGCGTAGCCCTGCGAGGAGCCCACTTCTGCCTGAAGGTCTTCCGGGCCGAGGACTTGCCGCAGATG
GACGATGCCGTGATGGACAACGTGAAACAGATCTTTGGCTTCGAGAGTAACAAGAAGAACTTGGTGGACC
CCTTTGTGGAGGTCAGCTTTGCGGGGAAAATGCTGTGCAGCAAGATCTTGGAGAAGACGGCCAACCCTCA
GTGGAACCAGAACATCACACTGCCTGCCATGTTTCCCTCCATGTGCGAAAAAATGAGGATTCGTATCATA
GACTGGGACCGCCTGACTCACAATGACATCGTGGCTACCACCTACCTGAGTATGTCGAAAATCTCTGCCC
CTGGAGGAGAAATAGAAGAGGAGCCTGCAGGTGCTGTCAAGCCTTCGAAAGCCTCAGACTTGGATGACTA
CCTGGGCTTCCTCCCCACTTTTGGGCCCTGCTACATCAACCTCTATGGCAGTCCCAGAGAGTTCACAGGC
TTCCCAGACCCCTACACAGAGCTCAACACAGGCAAGGGGGAAGGTGTGGCTTATCGTGGCCGGCTTCTGC
TCTCCCTGGAGACCAAGCTGGTGGAGCACAGTGAACAGAAGGTGGAGGACCTTCCTGCGGATGACATCCT
CCGGGTGGAGAAGTACCTTAGGAGGCGCAAGTACTCCCTGTTTGCGGCCTTCTACTCAGCCACCATGCTG
CAGGATGTGGATGATGCCATCCAGTTTGAGGTCAGCATCGGGAACTACGGGAACAAGTTCGACATGACCT
GCCTGCCGCTGGCCTCCACCACTCAGTACAGCCGTGCAGTCTTTGACGGGTGCCACTACTACTACCTACC
CTGGGGTAACGTGAAACCTGTGGTGGTGCTGTCATCCTACTGGGAGGACATCAGCCATAGAATCGAGACT
CAGAACCAGCTGCTTGGGATTGCTGACCGGCTGGAAGCTGGCCTGGAGCAGGTCCACCTGGCCCTGAAGG
CGCAGTGCTCCACGGAGGACGTGGACTCGCTGGTGGCTCAGCTGACGGATGAGCTCATCGCAGGCTGCAG
CCAGCCTCTGGGTGACATCCATGAGACACCCTCTGCCACCCACCTGGACCAGTACCTGTACCAGCTGCGC
ACCCATCACCTGAGCCAAATCACTGAGGCTGCCCTGGCCCTGAAGCTCGGCCACAGTGAGCTCCCTGCAG
CTCTGGAGCAGGCGGAGGACTGGCTCCTGCGTCTGCGTGCCCTGGCAGAGGAGCCCCAGAACAGCCTGCC
GGACATCGTCATCTGGATGCTGCAGGGAGACAAGCGTGTGGCATACCAGCGGGTGCCCGCCCACCAAGTC
CTCTTCTCCCGGCGGGGTGCCAACTACTGTGGCAAGAATTGTGGGAAGCTACAGACAATCTTTCTGAAAT
ATCCGATGGAGAAGGTGCCTGGCGCCCGGATGCCAGTGCAGATACGGGTCAAGCTGTGGTTTGGGCTCTC
TGTGGATGAGAAGGAGTTCAACCAGTTTGCTGAGGGGAAGCTGTCTGTCTTTGCTGAAACCTATGAGAAC
GAGACTAAGTTGGCCCTTGTTGGGAACTGGGGCACAACGGGCCTCACCTACCCCAAGTTTTCTGACGTCA
CGGGCAAGATCAAGCTACCCAAGGACAGCTTCCGCCCCTCGGCCGGCTGGACCTGGGCTGGAGATTGGTT
CGTGTGTCCGGAGAAGACTCTGCTCCATGACATGGACGCCGGTCACCTGAGCTTCGTGGAAGAGGTGTTT
GAGAACCAGACCCGGCTTCCCGGAGGCCAGTGGATCTACATGAGTGACAACTACACCGATGTGAACGGGG
AGAAGGTGCTTCCCAAGGATGACATTGAGTGCCCACTGGGCTGGAAGTGGGAAGATGAGGAATGGTCCAC
AGACCTCAACCGGGCTGTCGATGAGCAAGGCTGGGAGTATAGCATCACCATCCCCCCGGAGCGGAAGCCG
AAGCACTGGGTCCCTGCTGAGAAGATGTACTACACACACCGACGGCGGCGCTGGGTGCGCCTGCGCAGGA
GGGATCTCAGCCAAATGGAAGCACTGAAAAGGCACAGGCAGGCGGAGGCGGAGGGCGAGGGCTGGGAGTA
CGCCTCTCTTTTTGGCTGGAAGTTCCACCTCGAGTACCGCAAGACAGATGCCTTCCGCCGCCGCCGCTGG
CGCCGTCGCATGGAGCCACTGGAGAAGACGGGGCCTGCAGCTGTGTTTGCCCTTGAGGGGGCCCTGGGCG
GCGTGATGGATGACAAGAGTGAAGATTCCATGTCCGTCTCCACCTTGAGCTTCGGTGTGAACAGACCCAC
GATTTCCTGCATATTCGACTATGGGAACCGCTACCATCTACGCTGCTACATGTACCAGGCCCGGGACCTG
GCTGCGATGGACAAGGACTCTTTTTCTGATCCCTATGCCATCGTCTCCTTCCTGCACCAGAGCCAGAAGA
CGGTGGTGGTGAAGAACACCCTTAACCCCACCTGGGACCAGACGCTCATCTTCTACGAGATCGAGATCTT
TGGCGAGCCGGCCACAGTTGCTGAGCAACCGCCCAGCATTGTGGTGGAGCTGTACGACCATGACACTTAT
GGTGCAGACGAGTTTATGGGTCGCTGCATCTGTCAACCGAGTCTGGAACGGATGCCACGGCTGGCCTGGT
TCCCACTGACGAGGGGCAGCCAGCCGTCGGGGGAGCTGCTGGCCTCTTTTGAGCTCATCCAGAGAGAGAA
GCCGGCCATCCACCATATTCCTGGTTTTGAGGTGCAGGAGACATCAAGGATCCTGGATGAGTCTGAGGAC
ACAGACCTGCCCTACCCACCACCCCAGAGGGAGGCCAACATCTACATGGTTCCTCAGAACATCAAGCCAG
CGCTCCAGCGTACCGCCATCGAGATCCTGGCATGGGGCCTGCGGAACATGAAGAGTTACCAGCTGGCCAA
CATCTCCTCCCCCAGCCTCGTGGTAGAGTGTGGGGGCCAGACGGTGCAGTCCTGTGTCATCAGGAACCTC
CGGAAGAACCCCAACTTTGACATCTGCACCCTCTTCATGGAAGTGATGCTGCCCAGGGAGGAGCTCTACT
GCCCCCCCATCACCGTCAAGGTCATCGATAACCGCCAGTTTGGCCGCCGGCCTGTGGTGGGCCAGTGTAC
CATCCGCTCCCTGGAGAGCTTCCTGTGTGACCCCTACTCGGCGGAGAGTCCATCCCCACAGGGTGGCCCA
GACGATGTGAGCCTACTCAGTCCTGGGGAAGACGTGCTCATCGACATTGATGACAAGGAGCCCCTCATCC
CCATCCAGGAGGAAGAGTTCATCGATTGGTGGAGCAAATTCTTTGCCTCCATAGGGGAGAGGGAAAAGTG
CGGCTCCTACCTGGAGAAGGATTTTGACACCCTGAAGGTCTATGACACACAGCTGGAGAATGTGGAGGCC
TTTGAGGGCCTGTCTGACTTTTGTAACACCTTCAAGCTGTACCGGGGCAAGACGCAGGAGGAGACAGAAG
ATCCATCTGTGATTGGTGAATTTAAGGGCCTCTTCAAAATTTATCCCCTCCCAGAAGACCCAGCCATCCC
CATGCCCCCAAGACAGTTCCACCAGCTGGCCGCCCAGGGACCCCAGGAGTGCTTGGTCCGTATCTACATT
GTCCGAGCATTTGGCCTGCAGCCCAAGGACCCCAATGGAAAGTGTGATCCTTACATCAAGATCTCCATAG
GGAAGAAATCAGTGAGTGACCAGGATAACTACATCCCCTGCACGCTGGAGCCCGTATTTGGAAAGATGTT
CGAGCTGACCTGCACTCTGCCTCTGGAGAAGGACCTAAAGATCACTCTCTATGACTATGACCTCCTCTCC
AAGGACGAAAAGATCGGTGAGACGGTCGTCGACCTGGAGAACAGGCTGCTGTCCAAGTTTGGGGCTCGCT
GTGGACTCCCACAGACCTACTGTGTCTCTGGACCGAACCAGTGGCGGGACCAGCTCCGCCCCTCCCAGCT
CCTCCACCTCTTCTGCCAGCAGCATAGAGTCAAGGCACCTGTGTACCGGACAGACCGTGTAATGTTTCAG
GATAAAGAATATTCCATTGAAGAGATAGAGGCTGGCAGGATCCCAAACCCACACCTGGGCCCAGTGGAGG
AGCGTCTGGCTCTGCATGTGCTTCAGCAGCAGGGCCTGGTCCCGGAGCACGTGGAGTCACGGCCCCTCTA
CAGCCCCCTGCAGCCAGACATCGAGCAGGGGAAGCTGCAGATGTGGGTCGACCTATTTCCGAAGGCCCTG
GGGCGGCCTGGACCTCCCTTCAACATCACCCCACGGAGAGCCAGAAGGTTTTTCCTGCGTTGTATTATCT
GGAATACCAGAGATGTGATCCTGGATGACCTGAGCCTCACGGGGGAGAAGATGAGCGACATTTATGTGAA
AGGTTGGATGATTGGCTTTGAAGAACACAAGCAAAAGACAGACGTGCATTATCGTTCCCTGGGAGGTGAA
GGCAACTTCAACTGGAGGTTCATTTTCCCCTTCGACTACCTGCCAGCTGAGCAAGTCTGTACCATTGCCA
AGAAGGATGCCTTCTGGAGGCTGGACAAGACTGAGAGCAAAATCCCAGCACGAGTGGTGTTCCAGATCTG
GGACAATGACAAGTTCTCCTTTGATGATTTTCTGGGCTCCCTGCAGCTCGATCTCAACCGCATGCCCAAG
CCAGCCAAGACAGCCAAGAAGTGCTCCTTGGACCAGCTGGATGATGCTTTCCACCCAGAATGGTTTGTGT
CCCTTTTTGAGCAGAAAACAGTGAAGGGCTGGTGGCCCTGTGTAGCAGAAGAGGGTGAGAAGAAAATACT
GGCGGGCAAGCTGGAAATGACCTTGGAGATTGTAGCAGAGAGTGAGCATGAGGAGCGGCCTGCTGGCCAG
GGCCGGGATGAGCCCAACATGAACCCTAAGCTTGAGGACCCAAGGCGCCCCGACACCTCCTTCCTGTGGT
TTACCTCCCCATACAAGACCATGAAGTTCATCCTGTGGCGGCGTTTCCGGTGGGCCATCATCCTCTTCAT
CATCCTCTTCATCCTGCTGCTGTTCCTGGCCATCTTCATCTACGCCTTCCCGAACTATGCTGCCATGAAG
CTGGTGAAGCCCTTCAGCTGATGATCACCATGGCATATGGCTAGCGCGGCCGCCATGGTCATAGCTGTTT
CCTGTGTGAAATTGTTATCCGCTCACAATTCCACACAACATACGAGCCGGAAGCATAAAGTGTAAAGCCT
GGGGTGCCTAATGAGTGAGCTAACTCACATTAATTGCGTTGCGCTCACTGCCCGCTTTCCAGTCGGGAAA
CCTGTCGTGCCAGCTGCATTAATGAATCGGCCAACGCGCGGGGAGAGGCGGTTTGCGTATTGGGCGCTCT
TCCGCTTCCTCGCTCACTGACTCGCTGCGCTCGGTCGTTCGGCTGCGGCGAGCGGTATCAGCTCACTCAA
AGGCGGTAATACGGTTATCCACAGAATCAGGGGATAACGCAGGAAAGAACATGTGAGCAAAAGGCCAGCA
AAAGGCCAGGAACCGTAAAAAGGCCGCGTTGCTGGCGTTTTTCCATAGGCTCCGCCCCCCTGACGAGCAT
CACAAAAATCGACGCTCAAGTCAGAGGTGGCGAAACCCGACAGGACTATAAAGATACCAGGCGTTTCCCC
CTGGAAGCTCCCTCGTGCGCTCTCCTGTTCCGACCCTGCCGCTTACCGGATACCTGTCCGCCTTTCTCCC
TTCGGGAAGCGTGGCGCTTTCTCATAGCTCACGCTGTAGGTATCTCAGTTCGGTGTAGGTCGTTCGCTCC
AAGCTGGGCTGTGTGCACGAACCCCCCGTTCAGCCCGACCGCTGCGCCTTATCCGGTAACTATCGTCTTG
AGTCCAACCCGGTAAGACACGACTTATCGCCACTGGCAGCAGCCACTGGTAACAGGATTAGCAGAGCGAG
GTATGTAGGCGGTGCTACAGAGTTCTTGAAGTGGTGGCCTAACTACGGCTACACTAGAAGAACAGTATTT
GGTATCTGCGCTCTGCTGAAGCCAGTTACCTTCGGAAAAAGAGTTGGTAGCTCTTGATCCGGCAAACAAA
CCACCGCTGGTAGCGGTGGTTTTTTTGTTTGCAAGCAGCAGATTACGCGCAGAAAAAAAGGATCTCAAGA
AGATCCTTTGATCTTTTCTACGGGGTCTGACGCTCAGTGGAACGAAAACTCACGTTAAGGGATTTTGGTC
ATGAGATTATCAAAAAGGATCTTCACCTAGATCCTTTTAAATTAAAAATGAAGTTTTAAATCAATCTAAA
GTATATATGAGTAAACTTGGTCTGACAGTTAGAAAAACTCATCGAGCATCAAATGAAACTGCAATTTATT
CATATCAGGATTATCAATACCATATTTTTGAAAAAGCCGTTTCTGTAATGAAGGAGAAAACTCACCGAGG
CAGTTCCATAGGATGGCAAGATCCTGGTATCGGTCTGCGATTCCGACTCGTCCAACATCAATACAACCTA
TTAATTTCCCCTCGTCAAAAATAAGGTTATCAAGTGAGAAATCACCATGAGTGACGACTGAATCCGGTGA
GAATGGCAAAAGTTTATGCATTTCTTTCCAGACTTGTTCAACAGGCCAGCCATTACGCTCGTCATCAAAA
TCACTCGCATCAACCAAACCGTTATTCATTCGTGATTGCGCCTGAGCGAGACGAAATACGCGATCGCTGT
TAAAAGGACAATTACAAACAGGAATCGAATGCAACCGGCGCAGGAACACTGCCAGCGCATCAACAATATT
TTCACCTGAATCAGGATATTCTTCTAATACCTGGAATGCTGTTTTCCCAGGGATCGCAGTGGTGAGTAAC
CATGCATCATCAGGAGTACGGATAAAATGCTTGATGGTCGGAAGAGGCATAAATTCCGTCAGCCAGTTTA
GTCTGACCATCTCATCTGTAACATCATTGGCAACGCTACCTTTGCCATGTTTCAGAAACAACTCTGGCGC
ATCGGGCTTCCCATACAATCGATAGATTGTCGCACCTGATTGCCCGACATTATCGCGAGCCCATTTATAC
CCATATAAATCAGCATCCATGTTGGAATTTAATCGCGGCCTAGAGCAAGACGTTTCCCGTTGAATATGGC
TCATACTCTTCCTTTTTCAATATTATTGAAGCATTTATCAGGGTTATTGTCTCATGAGCGGATACATATT
TGAATGTATTTAGAAAAATAAACAAATAGGGGTTCCGCGCACATTTCCCCGAAAAGTGCCACCTGACGTC
TAAGAAACCATTATTATCATGACATTAACCTATAAAAATAGGCGTATCACGAGGCCCTTTCGTC
Features (pLannotate 1.2.2; 10 found; start..end, strand, type, name):
    137..182     +  misc_feature   bom (fragment): basis of mobility region from pBR322
    219..6458    +  CDS            DYSF: DYSF_HUMAN - Also known as FER1L1. Experimental evidence at protein level: Swiss-Prot protein existence level 1. Key calcium ion sensor involved in the Ca(2+)-triggered synaptic vesicle-plasma membrane fusion. Plays a role in the sarcolemma repair mechanism of both skeletal muscle and cardiomyocytes that permits rapid resealing of membranes disrupted by mechanical stress (By similarity). From Homo sapiens (Human).
   6522..6538    -  protein_bind   lac operator: The lac repressor binds to the lac operator to inhibit transcription in E. coli. This inhibition can be relieved by adding lactose or isopropyl-β-D-thiogalactopyranoside (IPTG). lac repressor encoded by lacI
   6546..6576    -  promoter       lac promoter: promoter for the E. coli lac operon
   6591..6612    -  protein_bind   CAP binding site: CAP binding activates transcription in the presence of cAMP. E. coli catabolite activator protein
   6625..6717    -  CDS            lacI (fragment): lac repressor; lacI; The lac repressor binds to the lac operator to inhibit transcription in E. coli. This inhibition can be relieved by adding lactose or isopropyl-β-D-thiogalactopyranoside (IPTG).
   6900..7488    -  rep_origin     ori: high-copy-number ColE1/pMB1/pBR322/pUC origin of replication
   7659..8474    -  CDS            KanR: aminoglycoside phosphotransferase; aph(3')-Ia; confers resistance to kanamycin in bacteria or G418 (Geneticin®) in eukaryotes
   8475..8579    -  promoter       AmpR promoter: bla
   8674..35      +  CDS            rop (fragment) (across the origin): Rop protein, which maintains plasmids at low copy number; rop
