[The description below was written by a language model from this plasmid's Addgene catalogue record and pLannotate feature annotations shown in this document.]
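Description:
FL-DYSF-pUC57 is a bacterial cloning vector of 8,674 bp that stores the full-length human dysferlin (DYSF) coding sequence in the multiple cloning site of pUC57-Kan. The backbone is propagated in E. coli through a high-copy ColE1/pUC-type origin of replication and is selected with kanamycin, using an aminoglycoside phosphotransferase gene (aph(3')-Ia) that the annotation places downstream of a bla (AmpR-type) promoter. Short annotated fragments of bom, rop and lacI are backbone remnants and are not expected to be functional; the catalogue lists the copy number as unknown.

The insert, recorded as about 6.3 kb and produced by gene synthesis, contains a DYSF open reading frame of roughly 6.2 kb on the forward strand. Dysferlin is a calcium-sensing protein involved in resealing the sarcolemma of skeletal muscle and cardiomyocytes after mechanical damage, and the gene's aliases (LGMD2B/LGMDR2, MMD1) reflect its link to limb-girdle muscular dystrophy and Miyoshi myopathy. No eukaryotic promoter, polyadenylation signal, epitope tag or reporter is annotated. The only regulatory elements near the insert are the pUC lac promoter, lac operator and CAP binding site. These lie just downstream of the gene on the opposite strand, so they point into the antisense strand and would not drive sense DYSF expression.

The plasmid therefore serves as a source or shuttle clone rather than an expression construct. Its stated purpose is to provide a full-length dysferlin cassette that can be easily moved into other vectors. The flanking restriction sites and the original cloning method are not given in the record.
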