Addgene plasmid #60177: FL-DYSF-pUC57
Purpose: Plasmid contains full-length human dysferlin in a multiple cloning site of pUC57-Kan and can be easily cloned into other vectors.
Depositing lab: Jain Foundation.
Backbone
  Vector backbone: pUC57-Kan
  Backbone size w/o insert (bp): 2363
  Total vector size (bp): 8674
  Vector type: cloning vector
Growth in bacteria
  Bacterial resistance: Kanamycin, 50 μg/mL
  Growth temperature: 37°C
  Growth strain: Top10
  Copy number: Unknown
Gene/Insert
  Gene/Insert name: Dysferlin (alt name: DYSF)
  Species: H. sapiens (human)
  Insert size (bp): 6311
  Entrez Gene: DYSF (a.k.a. FER1L1, LGMD2B, LGMDR2, MMD1)
  Cloning method: Unknown
  Sequencing primers: 5′ gagcagattgtactgagagtgcacg; 3′ M13pUC-rev
Resource information
  A portion of this plasmid was derived from a plasmid made by: The human dysferlin insert was synthesized by Genewiz
Terms and licenses: Academic/Nonprofit Terms; Industry Terms: Not Available to Industry
How to cite: FL-DYSF-pUC57 was a gift from Jain Foundation (Addgene plasmid # 60177 ; http://n2t.net/addgene:60177 ; RRID:Addgene_60177)
