>Addgene plasmid #60177 | FL-DYSF-pUC57 | addgene partial sequence | sequence record 98277 | pRSII-F1 5'-CGGCATCAGAGCAGATTGTAC-3'
ACGGTACCACTAGTACGCGTATGCTGAGGGTCTTCATCCTCTATGCCGAGAACGTCCACACACCCGACAC
CGACATCAGCGATGCCTACTGCTCCGCGGTGTTTGCAGGGGTGAAGAAGAGAACCAAAGTCATCAAGAAC
AGCGTGAACCCTGTATGGAATGAGGGATTTGAATGGGACCTCAAGGGCATCCCCCTGGACCAGGGCTCTG
AGCTTCATGTGGTGGTCAAAGACCATGAGACGATGGGGAGGAACAGGTTCCTGGGGGAAGCCAAGGTCCC
ACTCCGAGAGGTCCTCGCCACCCCTAGTCTGTCCGCCAGCTTCAATGCCCCCCTGCTGGACACCAAGAAG
CAGCCCACAGGGGCCTCGCTGGTCCTGCAGGTGTCCTACACACCGCTGCCTGGAGCTGTGCCCCTGTTCC
CGCCCCCTACTCCTCTGGAGCCCTCCCCGACTCTGCCTGACCTGGATGTAGTGGCAGACACAGGAGGAGA
GGAAGACACAGAGGACCAGGGACTCACTGGAGATGAGGCGGAGCCATTCCTGGATCAAAGCGGAGGCCCG
GGGGCTCCCACCACCCCAAGGAAACTACCTTCACGTCCTCCGCCCCACTACCCCGGGATCAAAAGAAAGC
GAAGTGCGCCTACATCTAGAAAGCTGCTGTCAGACAAACCGCAGGATTTCCAGATCAGGGTCCAGGTGAT
CGAGG
