>Addgene plasmid #60177 | FL-DYSF-pUC57 | addgene partial sequence | sequence record 98659 | M13pUC-Rev 5'-AGCGGATAACAATTTCACACAGG-3'
GCCATATGCCATGGTGATCATCAGCTGAAGGGCTTCACCAGCTTCATGGCAGCATAGTTCGGGAAGGCGT
AGATGAAGATGGCCAGGAACAGCAGCAGGATGAAGAGGATGATGAAGAGGATGATGGCCCACCGGAAACG
CCGCCACAGGATGAACTTCATGGTCTTGTATGGGGAGGTAAACCACAGGAAGGAGGTGTCGGGGCGCCTT
GGGTCCTCAAGCTTAGGGTTCATGTTGGGCTCATCCCGGCCCTGGCCAGCAGGCCGCTCCTCATGCTCAC
TCTCTGCTACAATCTCCAAGGTCATTTCCAGCTTGCCCGCCAGTATTTTCTTCTCACCCTCTTCTGCTAC
ACAGGGCCACCAGCCCTTCACTGTTTTCTGCTCAAAAAGGGACACAAACCATTCTGGGTGGAAAGCATCA
TCCAGCTGGTCCAAGGAGCACTTCTTGGCTGTCTTGGCTGGCTTGGGCATGCGGTTGAGATCGAGCTGCA
GGGAGCCCAGAAAATCATCAAAGGAGAACTTGTCATTGTCCCAGATCTGGAACACCACTCGTGCTGGGAT
TTTGCTCTCAGTCTTGTCCAGCCTCCAGAAGGCATCCTTCTTGGCAATGGTACAGACTTGCTCAGCTGGC
AGGTAGTCGAAGGGGAAAATGAACCTCCAGTTGAAGTTGCCTTCACCTCCCAGGGAACGATAATGCACGT
CTGTCTTTTGCTTGTGTTCTTCAAAGCCAATCATCCAACCTTTCACATAAATGTCGCTCATCTTCTCCC
